Addgene plasmid #140160: pEF-pIgH-ESCargo(FTV)
Purpose: Expresses a regulatable secretory cargo for mammalian cells
Depositing lab: Benjamin Glick. Depositing organization: University of Chicago. Publication: ESCargo: a regulatable fluorescent secretory cargo for diverse model organisms. Casler JC, Zajac AL, Valbuena FM, Sparvoli D, Jeyifous O, Turkewitz AP, Horne-Badovinac S, Green WN, Glick BS. Mol Biol Cell. 2020 Oct 28:mbcE20090591. doi: 10.1091/mbc.E20-09-0591. PubMed 33112725.
Backbone
  Vector backbone: pEF/myc/ER
  Vector type: Mammalian Expression
Growth in bacteria
  Bacterial resistance: Ampicillin, 100 μg/mL
  Growth temperature: 37°C
  Growth strain: DH5alpha
  Copy number: Unknown
Gene/Insert
  Gene/Insert name: piGH-FTVNTT-DsRed-Express2-FKBP(LV)(C22V)
  Species: Synthetic
  Promoter: EF-1a
  Tag / fusion protein: ER signal sequence (MGWSCIILFLVATATGAHS) (N terminal on backbone) (N terminal on insert)
  Cloning method: Gibson Cloning
Terms and licenses: Academic/Nonprofit Terms; Industry Terms: Not Available to Industry
Depositor comments: IMPORTANT NOTE: There is an 82-bp intron after the ER signal sequence. The signal sequence will be in frame with the final product.
How to cite: pEF-pIgH-ESCargo(FTV) was a gift from Benjamin Glick (Addgene plasmid # 140160 ; http://n2t.net/addgene:140160 ; RRID:Addgene_140160)
