[The description below was written by a language model from this plasmid's Addgene catalogue record and pLannotate feature annotations shown in this document.]
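Description:
pEF-pIgH-ESCargo(FTV) is a 6.5-kb mammalian expression plasmid built on the pEF/myc/ER backbone that produces a regulatable fluorescent secretory cargo. It is propagated in E. coli through a high-copy ColE1/pUC-type origin with ampicillin selection (AmpR under its own bla promoter), and it also carries an f1 origin. An SV40 promoter drives a NeoR/KanR coding sequence terminated by an SV40 poly(A) signal, which would normally allow G418 selection of transfected cells. The annotation software flags this marker as a fragment, along with a short adjacent ble-like match, so its completeness is not confirmed by the table.

The payload is a synthetic fusion transcribed from the strong constitutive human EF-1α promoter and ended by the bGH polyadenylation signal. It opens with a modified mouse immunoglobulin heavy-chain signal sequence supplied by the backbone, which directs the protein into the ER. The depositor notes that an 82-bp intron follows this signal sequence and that splicing leaves it in frame with the rest of the product. Next, according to the insert name, comes a short FTVNTT motif that gives this variant its "(FTV)" designation, although the record does not explain its function. This is followed by the orange-red fluorescent protein DsRed-Express2 and a C-terminal FKBP domain carrying the LV and C22V changes. The feature table labels this FKBP12-derived region as a ProteoTuner destabilisation domain, which reflects sequence similarity rather than the purpose stated by the depositor. The record does not describe how the cargo is regulated. The stated use is expression of a fluorescent secretory cargo whose behaviour can be controlled in mammalian cells, for example to follow traffic through the secretory pathway by imaging.
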