Features (pLannotate 1.2.2; 14 found; start..end, strand, type, name):
     20..1182    +  promoter       EF-1α promoter: strong constitutive promoter for human elongation factor EF-1α
   1196..1334    +  sig_peptide    IgH signal sequence: modified signal sequence from the mouse immunoglobulin heavy chain variable region
   1353..2024    +  CDS            DsRed-Express2: DsRed-Express2 is a basic (constitutively fluorescent) orange fluorescent protein published in 2008, derived from Discosoma sp.. It is reported to be a rapidly-maturing protein.
   2037..2360    +  CDS            DD-C: destabilization domain that can be stabilized by Shield1 in the ProteoTuner™ system FKBP12 mutant optimized for use as a C-terminal tag
   2387..2594    +  polyA_signal   bGH poly(A) signal: bovine growth hormone polyadenylation signal
   2615..2636    +  promoter       SV40 promoter (fragment): SV40 enhancer and early promoter
   2657..3085    +  rep_origin     f1 ori (sequence partly withheld): f1 bacteriophage origin of replication; arrow indicates direction of (+) strand synthesis
   3099..3428    +  promoter       SV40 promoter: SV40 enhancer and early promoter
   3458..4248    +  CDS            NeoR/KanR (fragment): aminoglycoside phosphotransferase from Tn5; aph(3')-II (or nptII); confers resistance to neomycin, kanamycin, and G418 (Geneticin®)
   4269..4427    +  CDS            ble (fragment): BLE_KLEPN - Experimental evidence at protein level: Swiss-Prot protein existence level 1. Binding protein with a strong affinity to the bleomycin family of antibiotics. Binds to CL990; an antimitotic-antibiotic compound. From Klebsiella pneumoniae.
   4422..4543    +  polyA_signal   SV40 poly(A) signal: SV40 polyadenylation signal
   4747..5335    -  rep_origin     ori: high-copy-number ColE1/pMB1/pBR322/pUC origin of replication
   5506..6366    -  CDS            AmpR: β-lactamase; bla; confers resistance to ampicillin, carbenicillin, and related antibiotics
   6367..6471    -  promoter       AmpR promoter: bla
>Addgene plasmid #140160 | pEF-pIgH-ESCargo(FTV) | addgene full sequence | sequence record 275850 | Addgene NGS Result
CCGAATTCAAGCTTCGTGAGGCTCCGGTGCCCGTCAGTGGGCAGAGCGCACATCGCCCACAGTCCCCGAG
AAGTTGGGGGGAGGGGTCGGCAATTGAACCGGTGCCTAGAGAAGGTGGCGCGGGGTAAACTGGGAAAGTG
ATGTCGTGTACTGGCTCCGCCTTTTTCCCGAGGGTGGGGGAGAACCGTATATAAGTGCAGTAGTCGCCGT
GAACGTTCTTTTTCGCAACGGGTTTGCCGCCAGAACACAGGTAAGTGCCGTGTGTGGTTCCCGCGGGCCT
GGCCTCTTTACGGGTTATGGCCCTTGCGTGCCTTGAATTACTTCCACCTGGCTCCAGTACGTGATTCTTG
ATCCCGAGCTGGAGCCAGGGGCGGGCCTTGCGCTTTAGGAGCCCCTTCGCCTCGTGCTTGAGTTGAGGCC
TGGCCTGGGCGCTGGGGCCGCCGCGTGCGAATCTGGTGGCACCTTCGCGCCTGTCTCGCTGCTTTCGATA
AGTCTCTAGCCATTTAAAATTTTTGATGACCTGCTGCGACGCTTTTTTTCTGGCAAGATAGTCTTGTAAA
TGCGGGCCAGGATCTGCACACTGGTATTTCGGTTTTTGGGGCCGCGGGCGGCGACGGGGCCCGTGCGTCC
CAGCGCACATGTTCGGCGAGGCGGGGCCTGCGAGCGCGGCCACCGAGAATCGGACGGGGGTAGTCTCAAG
CTGGCCGGCCTGCTCTGGTGCCTGGCCTCGCGCCGCCGTGTATCGCCCCGCCCTGGGCGGCAAGGCTGGC
CCGGTCGGCACCAGTTGCGTGAGCGGAAAGATGGCCGCTTCCCGGCCCTGCTCCAGGGGGCTCAAAATGG
AGGACGCGGCGCTCGGGAGAGCGGGCGGGTGAGTCACCCACACAAAGGAAAGGGGCCTTTCCGTCCTCAG
CCGTCGCTTCATGTGACTCCACGGAGTACCGGGCGCCGTCCAGGCACCTCGATTAGTTCTGGAGCTTTTG
GAGTACGTCGTCTTTAGGTTGGGGGGAGGGGTTTTATGCGATGGAGTTTCCCCACACTGAGTGGGTGGAG
ACTGAAGTTAGGCCAGCTTGGCACTTGATGTAATTCTCCTTGGAATTTGCCCTTTTTGAGTTTGGATCTT
GGTTCATTCTCAAGCCTCAGACAGTGGTTCAAAGTTTTTTTCTTCCATTTCAGGTGTCGTGAACACGTGG
CCACCATGGGATGGAGCTGTATCATCCTCTTCTTGGTAGCAACAGCTACAGGTAAGGGGTTAACAGTAGC
AGGCTTGAGGTCTGGACATATATATGGGTGACAATGACATCCACTTTGCCTTTCTCTCCACAGGCGCGCA
CTCCTTTACCGTGAACACCACCGATAGCACTGAGAACGTCATCAAGCCCTTCATGCGCTTCAAGGTGCAC
ATGGAGGGCTCAGTAAATGGTCATGAGTTCGAGATCGAGGGCGAGGGCGAGGGCAAGCCCTACGAGGGCA
CCCAGACCGCCAAGCTGCAGGTGACCAAGGGCGGCCCCCTGCCCTTCGCCTGGGACATCCTGTCCCCCCA
GTTCCAGTACGGCTCCAAGGTGTACGTGAAGCACCCCGCCGACATCCCCGACTACAAGAAGCTGTCCTTC
CCCGAGGGCTTCAAGTGGGAGCGCGTGATGAACTTCGAGGACGGCGGCGTGGTGACCGTGACCCAGGACT
CCTCCCTGCAGGACGGCACCTTCATCTACCACGTGAAGTTCATCGGCGTGAACTTCCCCTCCGACGGCCC
CGTAATGCAGAAGAAGACTCTGGGCTGGGAGCCCTCCACCGAGCGCCTGTACCCCCGCGACGGCGTGCTG
AAGGGCGAGATCCACAAGGCGCTGAAGCTGAAGGGCGGCGGCCACTACCTGGTGGAGTTCAAGTCAATCT
ACATGGCCAAGAAGCCCGTGAAGCTGCCCGGCTACTACTACGTGGACTCCAAGCTGGACATCACCTCCCA
CAACGAGGACTACACCGTGGTGGAGCAGTACGAGCGCGCCGAGGCCCGCCACCACCTGTTCCAGGGAGGA
TCCAGAGGAGTGCAGGTGGAAACCATCTCCCCAGGAGACGGGCGCACCTTCCCCAAGCGCGGCCAGACCG
TTGTGGTGCACTACACCGGGATGCTTGAAGATGGAAAGAAACTAGATTCCTCCCGGGACAGAAACAAGCC
CTTTAAGTTTATGCTAGGCAAGCAGGAGGTGATCCGAGGCTGGGAAGAAGGGGTTGCCCAGATGAGTGTG
GGTCAGAGAGCCAAACTGACTATATCTCCAGATTATGCCTATGGTGCCACTGGGCACCCAGGCGTTATCC
CACCACATGCCACTCTCGTCTTCGATGTGGAGCTTCTAAAACTGGAATAGTCTAGAAGCTCGCTGATCAG
CCTCGACTGTGCCTTCTAGTTGCCAGCCATCTGTTGTTTGCCCCTCCCCCGTGCCTTCCTTGACCCTGGA
AGGTGCCACTCCCACTGTCCTTTCCTAATAAAATGAGGAAATTGCATCGCATTGTCTGAGTAGGTGTCAT
TCTATTCTGGGGGGTGGGGTGGGGCAGGACAGCAAGGGGGAGGATTGGGAAGACAATAGCAGGCATGCTG
GGGATGGCCCGGGCTCTATGGCTTCTGAGGCGGAAAGAACCAGCTGGGGCTCTAGGGGGTATCCCC
[124 nt withheld, positions 2657-2780]
C
[72 nt withheld, positions 2782-2853]
TCCCCCAAAAAACTTGATTA
[49 nt withheld, positions 2874-2922]
CCTTTGACGTTGGAGTCCACGTTCTTT
[37 nt withheld, positions 2950-2986]
ACCCTATCTCGGTCTATTCTTTTGATTTATAAGGGATTTTGCCGATTTCGGCCTATTGGTTAAAAAATGA
GCTGATTTAACAAAAATTTAACGCGAATTAATTCTGTGGAATGTGTGTCAGTTAGGGTGTGGAAAGTCCC
CAGGCTCCCCAGCAGGCAGAAGTATGCAAAGCATGCATCTCAATTAGTCAGCAACCAGGTGTGGAAAGTC
CCCAGGCTCCCCAGCAGGCAGAAGTATGCAAAGCATGCATCTCAATTAGTCAGCAACCATAGTCCCGCCC
CTAACTCCGCCCATCCCGCCCCTAACTCCGCCCAGTTCCGCCCATTCTCCGCCCCTAGGCTGACTAATTT
TTTTTATTTATGCAGAGGCCGAGGCCGCCTCTGCCTCTGAGCTATTCCAGAAGTAGTGAGGAGGCTTTTT
TGGAGGCCTAGGCTTTTGCAAAAAGCTCCCCCCCCGGGAGGTCCACAATGGTTGAACAAGATGGATTGCA
CGCAGGTTCTCCGGCCGCTTGGGTGGAGAGGCTATTCGGCTATGACTGGGCACAACAGACAATCGGCTGC
TCTGATGCCGCCGTGTTCCGGCTGTCAGCGCAGGGGCGCCCGGTTCTTTTTGTCAAGACCGACCTGTCCG
GTGCCCTGAATGAACTCCAGGACGAGGCAGCGCGGCTATCGTGGCTGGCCACGACGGGCGTTCCTTGCGC
AGCTGTGCTCGACGTTGTCACTGAAGCGGGAAGGGACTGGCTGCTATTGGGCGAAGTGCCGGGGCAGGAT
CTCCTGTCATCTCACCTTGCTCCTGCCGAGAAAGTATCCATCATGGCTGATGCAATGCGGCGGCTGCATA
CGCTTGATCCGGCTACCTGCCCATTCGACCACCAAGCGAAACATCGCATCGAGCGAGCACGTACTCGGAT
GGAAGCCGGTCTTGTCGATCAGGATGATCTGGACGAAGAGCATCAGGGGCTCGCGCCAGCCGAACTGTTC
GCCAGGCTCAAGGCGCGTATGCCCGACGGCGAGGATCTCGTCGTGACTCATGGCGATGCCTGCTTGCCGA
ATATCATGGTGGAAAATGGCCGCTTTTCTGGATTCATCGACTGTGGCCGGCTGGGTGTGGCGGACCGCTA
TCAGGACATAGCGTTGGCTACCCGTGATATTGCTGAAGAGCTTGGCGGCGAATGGGCTGACCGCTTCCTC
GTGCTTTACGGTATCGCCGCTCCCGATTCGCAGCGCATCGCCTTCTATCGCCTTCTTGACGAGTTCTTCT
GAGCGGGACTCTGGGGTTCGAAATGACCGACCAAGCGACGCCCAACCTGCCATCACGAGATTTCGATTCC
ACCGCCGCCTTCTATGAAAGGTTGGGCTTCGGAATCGTTTTCCGGGACGCCGGCTGGATGATCCTCCAGC
GCGGGGATCTCATGCTGGAGTTCTTCGCCCACCCCAACTTGTTTATTGCAGCTTATAATGGTTACAAATA
AAGCAATAGCATCACAAATTTCACAAATAAAGCATTTTTTTCACTGCATTCTAGTTGTGGTTTGTCCAAA
CTCATCAATGTATCTTATCATGTCTGTATACCGTCGATCTTTCCGCTTCCTCGCTCACTGACTCGCTGCG
CTCGGTCGTTCGGCTGCGGCGAGCGGTATCAGCTCACTCAAAGGCGGTAATACGGTTATCCACAGAATCA
GGGGATAACGCAGGAAAGAACATGTGAGCAAAAGGCCAGCAAAAGGCCAGGAACCGTAAAAAGGCCGCGT
TGCTGGCGTTTTTCCATAGGCTCCGCCCCCCTGACGAGCATCACAAAAATCGACGCTCAAGTCAGAGGTG
GCGAAACCCGACAGGACTATAAAGATACCAGGCGTTTCCCCCTGGAAGCTCCCTCGTGCGCTCTCCTGTT
CCGACCCTGCCGCTTACCGGATACCTGTCCGCCTTTCTCCCTTCGGGAAGCGTGGCGCTTTCTCATAGCT
CACGCTGTAGGTATCTCAGTTCGGTGTAGGTCGTTCGCTCCAAGCTGGGCTGTATGCACGAACCCCCCGT
TCAGCCCGACCGCTGCGCCTTATCCGGTAACTATCGTCTTGAGTCCAACCCGGTAAGACACGACTTATCG
CCACTGGCAGCAGCCACTGGTAACAGGATTAGCAGAGCGAGGTATGTAGGCGGTGCTACAGAGTTCTTGA
AGTGGTGGCCTAACTACGGCTACACTAGAAGAACAGTATTTGGTATCTGCGCTCTGCTGAAGCCAGTTAC
CTTCGGAAAAAGAGTTGGTAGCTCTTGATCCGGCAAACAAACCACCGCTGGTAGCGGTGGTTTTTTTGTT
TGCAAGCAGCAGATTACGCGCAGAAAAAAAGGATCTCAAGAAGATCCTTTGATCTTTTCTACGGGGTCTG
ACGCTCAGTGGAACGAAAACTCACGTTAAGGGATTTTGGTCATGAGATTATCAAAAAGGATCTTCACCTA
GATCCTTTTAAATTAAAAATGAAGTTTTAAATCAATCTAAAGTATATATGAGTAAACTTGGTCTGACAGT
TACCAATGCTTAATCAGTGAGGCACCTATCTCAGCGATCTGTCTATTTCGTTCATCCATAGTTGCCTGAC
TCCCCGTCGTGTAGATAACTACGATACGGGAGGGCTTACCATCTGGCCCCAGTGCTGCAATGATACCGCG
AGACCCACGCTCACCGGCTCCAGATTTATCAGCAATAAACCAGCCAGCCGGAAGGGCCGAGCGCAGAAGT
GGTCCTGCAACTTTATCCGCCTCCATCCAGTCTATTAATTGTTGCCGGGAAGCTAGAGTAAGTAGTTCGC
CAGTTAATAGTTTGCGCAACGTTGTTGCCATTGCTACAGGCATCGTGGTGTCACGCTCGTCGTTTGGTAT
GGCTTCATTCAGCTCCGGTTCCCAACGATCAAGGCGAGTTACATGATCCCCCATGTTGTGCAAAAAAGCG
GTTAGCTCCTTCGGTCCTCCGATCGTTGTCAGAAGTAAGTTGGCCGCAGTGTTATCACTCATGGTTATGG
CAGCACTGCATAATTCTCTTACTGTCATGCCATCCGTAAGATGCTTTTCTGTGACTGGTGAGTACTCAAC
CAAGTCATTCTGAGAATAGTGTATGCGGCGACCGAGTTGCTCTTGCCCGGCGTCAATACGGGATAATACC
GCGCCACATAGCAGAACTTTAAAAGTGCTCATCATTGGAAAACGTTCTTCGGGGCGAAAACTCTCAAGGA
TCTTACCGCTGTTGAGATCCAGTTCGATGTAACCCACTCGGGCACCCAACTGATCTTCAGCATCTTTTAC
TTTCACCAGCGTTTCTGGGTGAGCAAAAACAGGAAGGCAAAATGCCGCAAAAAAGGGAATAAGGGCGACA
CGGAAATGTTGAATACTCATACTCTTCCTTTTTCAATATTATTGAAGCATTTATCAGGGTTATTGTCTCA
TGAGCGGATACATATTTGAATGTATTTAGAAAAATAAACAAATAGGGGTTCCGCGCACATTTCCCCGAAA
AGTGCCACCTGACGTCAGATCGACGGATCGGGAGATCGGTA
