>Addgene plasmid #140160 | pEF-pIgH-ESCargo(FTV) | depositor partial sequence | sequence record 271616 | Partial Sequence
ATGGGATGGAGCTGTATCATCCTCTTCTTGGTAGCAACAGCTACAGGTAAGGGGTTAACAGTAGCAGGCT
TGAGGTCTGGACATATATATGGGTGACAATGACATCCACTTTGCCTTTCTCTCCACAGGCGCGCACTCCT
TTACCGTGAACACCACCGATAGCACTGAGAACGTCATCAAGCCCTTCATGCGCTTCAAGGTGCACATGGA
GGGCTCAGTAAATGGTCATGAGTTCGAGATCGAGGGCGAGGGCGAGGGCAAGCCCTACGAGGGCACCCAG
ACCGCCAAGCTGCAGGTGACCAAGGGCGGCCCCCTGCCCTTCGCCTGGGACATCCTGTCCCCCCAGTTCC
AGTACGGCTCCAAGGTGTACGTGAAGCACCCCGCCGACATCCCCGACTACAAGAAGCTGTCCTTCCCCGA
GGGCTTCAAGTGGGAGCGCGTGATGAACTTCGAGGACGGCGGCGTGGTGACCGTGACCCAGGACTCCTCC
CTGCAGGACGGCACCTTCATCTACCACGTGAAGTTCATCGGCGTGAACTTCCCCTCCGACGGCCCCGTAA
TGCAGAAGAAGACTCTGGGCTGGGAGCCCTCCACCGAGCGCCTGTACCCCCGCGACGGCGTGCTGAAGGG
CGAGATCCACAAGGCGCTGAAGCTGAAGGGCGGCGGCCACTACCTGGTGGAGTTCAAGTCAATCTACATG
GCCAAGAAGCCCGTGAAGCTGCCCGGCTACTACTACGTGGACTCCAAGCTGGACATCACCTCCCACAACG
AGGACTACACCGTGGTGGAGCAGTACGAGCGCGCCGAGGCCCGCCACCACCTGTTCCAGGGAGGATCCAG
AGGAGTGCAGGTGGAAACCATCTCCCCAGGAGACGGGCGCACCTTCCCCAAGCGCGGCCAGACCGTTGTG
GTGCACTACACCGGGATGCTTGAAGATGGAAAGAAACTAGATTCCTCCCGGGACAGAAACAAGCCCTTTA
AGTTTATGCTAGGCAAGCAGGAGGTGATCCGAGGCTGGGAAGAAGGGGTTGCCCAGATGAGTGTGGGTCA
GAGAGCCAAACTGACTATATCTCCAGATTATGCCTATGGTGCCACTGGGCACCCAGGCGTTATCCCACCA
CATGCCACTCTCGTCTTCGATGTGGAGCTTCTAAAACTGGAATAG
